>Addgene plasmid #175780 | pHAGE-mKeima-LGALS3 | addgene full sequence | sequence record 346526 | Addgene NGS Result
GGGTCGCTACAGACGTTGTTTGTCTTCAAGAAGCTTCCAGAGGAACTGCTTCCTTCACGACATTCAACAG
ACCTTGCATTCCTTTGGCGAGAGGGGAAAGACCCCTAGGAATGCTCGTCAAGAAGACAGGGCCAGGTTTC
CGGGCCCTCACATTGCCAAAAGACGGCAATATGGTGGAAAATAACATATAGACAAACGCACACCGGCCTT
ATTCCAAGCGGCTTCGGCCAGTAACGTTAGGGGGGGGGGGCGGAATTCGTTATCGAACCACTTTGTACAA
GAAAGTTGGGTA
[414 nt withheld, positions 293-706]
CCCAGCAGGGGCGCCATAGGGGCCAGTGGCAGGGTAGGCTCCGGGGGCACTTGGCTGTCCAGAAGATGGG
TAGGCCCCAGGGCCGCTGGGTGGCCCTGGGTAGACTCCAGGTGCAGGTGCTCCGGGATAAGCTCCAGGTG
CTCCATGGTAGGCGCCTGGAGGTGCCTGTCCAGGATAAGCCCCTGGGGGTGCCTGCCCGGGGTAGGCCCC
AGGATAGGAAGCCCCTGGGTAGCCCCCTGCCCCAGCAGGCTGGTTCCCCCATGCGCCAGGCCATCCTTGA
GGGTTTGGGTTTCCAGACCCAGATAACGCATCATGGAGCGAAAAATTGTCTGCCATGCCAACTTTTTTGT
ACAAACTTGTTTGATAACCTCGAGCGCCCAGCAGGGAGTGGCGGGCGATGGCGATCTCGCACTGCTCCAC
GCTGGTGTAGTCGCGGTTGTGGCTGGTCACGTCCAGCTTGCGGTCGATCTCGTGGCGGCCGGGCATCCTC
ACGGGCTTCTTGGCCTTGTAGGTGCTCTTGAACTCGCACAGGTAGTGGCCGCCGCCCTCCAGCTTCAGGG
CCATGTAGTCGTTGCCGATCAGCATTCCGTCGCGGGCGAACAGGCGCTCGGTGCTGGGCTCCCAGCCCTG
GGTCTTCTTCTGCATCACGGGGCCGTTGGGGGGGAAGTTCTCGCCGCTGATCTTCACGTTGTAGATGAAG
CAGTTGCCCTGGATGCTGCTGTCGTTGCTCACGGTGCACACGGCGCCGTCCTCGAAGTTCATGCTGCGCT
CCCAGGTGTAGCCCTCGGGGAAGCTCTGCTTGAAGTAGTCGGGGATGTCCTCGGGGTACTTGGTGAAGGG
GATGCTGCCGTACTGGAGCTGGGGGCTCAGGATGTCCCAGGCGAAGGGCAGGGGGCCACCCTTGGTCACG
GTCAGCTTCACGGTCTGCTCGCCCTCGTAGGGCTTGCCCTTGCCGTCGCCCTCCACCTCGAAGTAGTGGC
CGTTCACGGTGCCGCTCATGTACACCTTGTAGGTCATCTGCTTGGCGATCACGCTCACCATGGTGGCAGA
TCAACCTCGAGAGATCTGCGGCCGCCGGTGTCTTCTATGGAGGTCAAAACAGCGTGGATGGCGTCTCCAG
GCGATCTGACGGTTCACTAAACGAGCTCTGCTTATATAGACCTCCCACCGTACACGCCTACCGCCCATTT
GCGTCAATGGGGCGGAGTTGTTACGACATTTTGGAAAGTCCCGTTGATTTTGGTGCCAAAACAAACTCCC
ATTGACGTCAATGGGGTGGAGACTTGGAAATCCCCGTGAGTCAAACCGCTATCCACGCCCATTGATGTAC
TGCCAAAACCGCATCACCATGGTAATAGCGATGACTAATACGTAGATGTACTGCCAAGTAGGAAAGTCCC
ATAAGGTCATGTACTGGGCATAATGCCAGGCGGGCCATTTACCGTCATTGACGTCAATAGGGGGCGTACT
TGGCATATGATACACTTGATGTACTGCCAAGTGGGCAGTTTACCGTAAATACTCCACCCATTGACGTCAA
TGGAAAGTCCCTATTGGCGTTACTATGGGAACATACGTCATTATTGACGTCAATGGGCGGGGGTCGTTGG
GCGGTCAGCCAGGCGGGCCATTTACCGTAAGTTATGTAACGCGGAACTCCACTAGTCCAAACTGGATCTC
TGCTGTCCCTGTAATAAACCCGAAAATTTTGAATTTTTGTAATTTGTTTTTGTAATTCTTTAGTTTGTAT
GTCTGTTGCTATTATGTCTACTATTCTTTCCCCTGCACTGTACCCCCCAATCCCCCCTTTTCTTTTAAAA
TTGTGGATGAATACTGCCATTTGTGAATTAATTCGGCGATACCGTCGAGATCCGTTCACTAATCGAATGG
ATCTGTCTCTGTCTCTCTCTCCACCTTCTTCTTCTATTCCTTCGGGCCTGTCGGGTCCCCTCGGGGTTGG
GAGGTGGGTCTGAAACGATAATGGTGAATATCCCTGCCTAACTCTATTCACTATAGAAAGTACAGCAAAA
ACTATTCTTAAACCTACCAAGCCTCCTACTATCATTATGAATAATTTTATATACCACAGCCAATTTGTTA
TGTTAAACCAATTCCACAAACTTGCCCATTTATCTAATTCCAATAATTCTTGTTCATTCTTTTCTTGCTG
GTTTTGCGATTCTTCAATTAAGGAGTGTATTAAGCTTGTGTAATTGTTAATTTCTCTGTCCCACTCCATC
CAGGTCGTGTGATTCCAAATCTGTTCCAGAGATTTATTACTCCAACTAGCATTCCAAGGCACAGCAGTGG
TGCAAATGAGTTTTCCAGAGCAACCCCAAATCCCCAGGAGCTGTTGATCCTTTAGGTATCTTTCCACAGC
CAGGATTCTTGCCTGGAGCTGCTTGATGCCCCAGACTGTGAGTTGCAACAGATGCTGTTGCGCCTCAATA
GCCCTCAGCAAATTGTTCTGCTGCTGCACTATACCAGACAATAATTGTCTGGCCTGTACCGTCAGCGTCA
TTGACGCTGCGCCCATAGTGCTTCCTGCTGCTCCCAAGAACCCAAGGAACAAAGCTCCTATTCCCACTGC
TCTTTTTTCTCTCTGCACCACTCTTCTCTTTGCCTTGGTGGGTGCTACTCCTAATGGTTCAATTTTTACT
ACTTTATATTTATATAATTCACTTCTCCAATTGTCCCTCATATCTCCTCCTCCAGGTCTGAAGATCAGCG
GCCGGCCGCTTGCTGTGCGGTGGTCTTACTTTTGTTTTGCTCTTCCTCTATCTTGTCTAAAGCTTCCTTG
GTGTCTTTTATCTCTATCCTTTGATGCACACAATAGAGGGTTGCTACTGTATTATATAATGATCTAAGTT
CTTCTGATCCTGTCTGAAGGGATGGTTGTAGCTGTCCCAGTATTTGTCTACAGCCTTCTGATGTTTCTAA
CAGGCCAGGATTAACTGCGAATCGTTCTAGCTCCCTGCTTGCCCATACTATATGTTTTAATTTATATTTT
TTCTTTCCCCCTGGCCTTAACCGAATTTTTTCCCATCGCGATCTAATTCTCCCCCGCTTAATACTGACGC
TCTCGCACCCATCTCTCTCCTTCTAGCCTCCGCTAGTCAAAATTTTTGGCGTACTCACCAGTCGCCGCCC
CTCGCCTCTTGCCGTGCGCGCTTCAGCAAGCCGAGTCCTGCGTCGAGAGAGCTCCTCTGGTTTCCCTTTC
GCTTTCAAGTCCCTGTTCGGGCGCCACTGCTAGAGATTTTCCACACTGACTAAAAGGGTCTGAGGGATCT
CTAGTTACCAGAGTCACACAACAGACGGGCACACACTACTTGAAGCACTCAAGGCAAGCTTTATTGAGGC
TTAAGCAGTGGGTTCCCTAGTTAGCCAGAGAGCTCCCAGGCTCAGATCTGGTCTAACCAGAGAGACCCAG
TACAGGCAAAAAGCAGCTGCTTATATGCAGGATCTGAGGGCTCGCCACTCCCCAGTCCCGCCCAGGCCAC
GCCTCCCTGGAAAGTCCCCAGCGGAAAGTCCCTTGTAGCAAGCTCGATATCAGCAGTTCTTGAAGTACTC
CGGATGCAGCTCTCGGGCCACGTGATGAAATGCTAGGCGGCTGTCAAACCTCCACTCTAACACTTCTCTC
TCCGGGTCATCCATCCCATGCAGGCTCACAGGGTGTAACAAGCTGGTGTTCTCTCCTTTATTGGCCTCTT
CTACCTTATCTGGCTCAACTGGTACTAGCTTGTAGCACCATCCAAAGGTCAGTGGATATCTGACCCCTGG
CCCTGGTGTGTAGTTCTGCTAATCAGGGAAGTAGCCTTGTGTGTGGTAGATCCACAGATCAAGGATATCT
TGTCTTCTTTGGGAGTGAATTAGCCCTTCCAACTACTAAGTTTGTAGTACATATTTAACAAATACAATTT
CTTTAAAATGAAAATAATTCAGAGGAATCACAGGTTTAGAGTAAATGAAACCACAGGTAATTGGCAGTGG
TAATAGGGTATGGGGTGGGAAGTTTGGGATGATTTTGGTTAGCTTGAGTTATCCAGTTGATCCAGACATG
ATAAGATACATTGATGAGTTTGGACAAACCACAACTAGAATGCAGTGAAAAAAATGCTTTATTTGTGAAA
TTCGTAATCATGTCATAGCTGTTTCCTGTGTGAAATTGTTATCCGCTCACAATTCCACACAACATACGAG
CCGGAAGCATAAAGTGTAAAGCCTGGGGTGCCTAATGAGTGAGCTAACTCACATTAATTGCGTTGCGCTC
ACTGCCCGCTTTCCAGTCGGGAAACCTGTCGTGCCACGGGGAGCTTTTTGCAAAAGCCTAGGCCTCCAAA
AAAGCCTCCTCACTACTTCTGGAATAGCTCAGAGGCCGAGGCGGCCTCGGCCTCTGCATAAATAAAAAAA
ATTAGTCAGCCATGAGCTTGCTGCATTAATGAATCGGCCAACGCGCGGGGAGAGGCGGTTTGCGTATTGG
GCGCTCTTCCGCTTCCTCGCTCACTGACTCGCTGCGCTCGGTCGTTCGGCTGCGGCGAGCGGTATCAGCT
CACTCAAAGGCGGTAATACGGTTATCCACAGAATCAGGGGATAACGCAGGAAAGAACATGTGAGCAAAAG
GCCAGCAAAAGGCCAGGAACCGTAAAAAGGCCGCGTTGCTGGCGTTTTTCCATAGGCTCCGCCCCCCTGA
CGAGCATCACAAAAATCGACGCTCAAGTCAGAGGTGGCGAAACCCGACAGGACTATAAAGATACCAGGCG
TTTCCCCCTGGAAGCTCCCTCGTGCGCTCTCCTGTTCCGACCCTGCCGCTTACCGGATACCTGTCCGCCT
TTCTCCCTTCGGGAAGCGTGGCGCTTTCTCATAGCTCACGCTGTAGGTATCTCAGTTCGGTGTAGGTCGT
TCGCTCCAAGCTGGGCTGTGTGCACGAACCCCCCGTTCAGCCCGACCGCTGCGCCTTATCCGGTAACTAT
CGTCTTGAGTCCAACCCGGTAAGACACGACTTATCGCCACTGGCAGCAGCCACTGGTAACAGGATTAGCA
GAGCGAGGTATGTAGGCGGTGCTACAGAGTTCTTGAAGTGGTGGCCTAACTACGGCTACACTAGAAGAAC
AGTATTTGGTATCTGCGCTCTGCTGAAGCCAGTTACCTTCGGAAAAAGAGTTGGTAGCTCTTGATCCGGC
AAACAAACCACCGCTGGTAGCGGTGGTTTTTTTGTTTGCAAGCAGCAGATTACGCGCAGAAAAAAAGGAT
CTCAAGAAGATCCTTTGATCTTTTCTACGGGGTCTGACGCTCAGTGGAACGAAAACTCACGTTAAGGGAT
TTTGGTCATGAGATTATCAAAAAGGATCTTCACCTAGATCCTTTTAAATTAAAAATGAAGTTTTAAATCA
ATCTAAAGTATATATGAGTAAACTTGGTCTGACAGTTACCAATGCTTAATCAGTGAGGCACCTATCTCAG
CGATCTGTCTATTTCGTTCATCCATAGTTGCCTGACTCCCCGTCGTGTAGATAACTACGATACGGGAGGG
CTTACCATCTGGCCCCAGTGCTGCAATGATACCGCGAGACCCACGCTCACCGGCTCCAGATTTATCAGCA
ATAAACCAGCCAGCCGGAAGGGCCGAGCGCAGAAGTGGTCCTGCAACTTTATCCGCCTCCATCCAGTCTA
TTAATTGTTGCCGGGAAGCTAGAGTAAGTAGTTCGCCAGTTAATAGTTTGCGCAACGTTGTTGCCATTGC
TACAGGCATCGTGGTGTCACGCTCGTCGTTTGGTATGGCTTCATTCAGCTCCGGTTCCCAACGATCAAGG
CGAGTTACATGATCCCCCATGTTGTGCAAAAAAGCGGTTAGCTCCTTCGGTCCTCCGATCGTTGTCAGAA
GTAAGTTGGCCGCAGTGTTATCACTCATGGTTATGGCAGCACTGCATAATTCTCTTACTGTCATGCCATC
CGTAAGATGCTTTTCTGTGACTGGTGAGTACTCAACCAAGTCATTCTGAGAATAGTGTATGCGGCGACCG
AGTTGCTCTTGCCCGGCGTCAACACGGGATAATACCGCGCCACATAGCAGAACTTTAAAAGTGCTCATCA
TTGGAAAACGTTCTTCGGGGCGAAAACTCTCAAGGATCTTACCGCTGTTGAGATCCAGTTCGATGTAACC
CACTCGTGCACCCAACTGATCTTCAGCATCTTTTACTTTCACCAGCGTTTCTGGGTGAGCAAAAACAGGA
AGGCAAAATGCCGCAAAAAAGGGAATAAGGGCGACACGGAAATGTTGAATACTCATACTCTTCCTTTTTC
AATATTATTGAAGCATTTATCAGGGTTATTGTCTCATGAGCGGATACATATTTGAATGTATTTAGAAAAA
TAAACAAATAGGGGTTCCGCGCACATTTCCCCGAAAAGTGCCACCTGACGTCTAAGAAACCATTATTATC
ATGACATTAACCTATAAAAATAGGCGTATCACGAGGCCCTTTCGTCTTCAAGAATGATCTAGCCCTTTCC
TTAATTAACCCGGGCCTCTCACTCTCTGATATTCATTTCTTTGCAAGTTATAAATACTGAATAATAAGAT
GACATGAACTACTACTGCTAGAGATTTTCCACACTGACTAAAAGGGTCTGAGGGATCTCTAGTTACCAGA
GTCACACAACAGACGGGCACACACTACTTGAAGCACTCAAGGCAAGCTTTATTGAGGCTTAAGCAGTGGG
TTCCCTAGTTAGCCAGAGAGCTCCCAGGCTCAGATCTGGTCTAACCAGAGAGACCCAGTACAAGCAAAAA
GCAGATCTTGTCTTCGTTGGGAGTGAATTAGCCCTTCCAGTCCCCCCTTTTCTTTTAAAAAGTGGCTAAG
ATCTACAGCTGCCTTGTAAGTCATTGGTCTTAAAGGATCTCAGGCGGGGAGGCGGCCCAAAGGGAGATCC
GACTCGTCTGAGGGCGAAGGCGAAGACGCGGAAGAGGCCGCAGAGCCGGCAGCAGGCCGCGGGAAGGAAG
GTCCGCTGGATTGAGGGCCGAAGGGACGTAGCAGAAGGACGTCCCGCGCAGAATCCAGGTGGCAACACAG
GCGAGCAGCCAAGGAAAGGACGATGATTTCCCCGACAACACCACGGAATTGTCAGTGCCCAACAGCCGAG
CCCCTGTCCAGCAGCGGGCAAGGCAGGCGGCGATGAGTTCCGCCGTGGCAATAGGGAGGGGGAAAGCGAA
AGTCCCGGAAAGGAGCTGACAGGTGGTGGCAATGCCCCAACCAGTGGGGGTTGCGTCAGCAAACACAGTG
CACACCACGCCACGTTGCCTGACAACGGGCCACAACTCCTCATAAAGAGACAGCAACCAGGATTTATACA
AGGAGGAGAAAATGAAAGCCATACGGGAAGCAATAGCATGATACAAAGGCATTAAAGCAGCGTATCCACA
TAGCGTAAAAGGAGCAACATAGTTAAGAATACCAGTCAATCTTTCACAAATTTTGTAATCCAGAGGTTGA
TTAGGATCCATCGATGCATCAGGCACCGGGCTTGCGGGTCATGCACCAGGTGCGCGGTCCTTCGGGCACC
TCGACGTCGGCGGTGACGGTGAAGCCGAGCCGCTCGTAGAAGGGGAGGTTGCGGGGCGCGGAGGTCTCCA
GGAAGGCGGGCACCCCGGCGCGCTCGGCCGCCTCCACTCCGGGGAGCACGACGGCGCTGCCCAGACCCTT
GCCCTGGTGGTCGGGCGAGACGCCGACGGTGGCCAGGAACCACGCGGGCTCCTTGGGCCGGTGCGGCGCC
AGGAGGCCTTCCATCTGTTGCTGCGCGGCCAGCCGGGAACCGCTCAACTCGGCCATGCGCGGGCCGATCT
CGGCGAACACCGCCCCCGCTTCGACGCTCTCCGGCGTGGTCCAGACCGCCACCGCGGCGCCGTCGTCCGC
GACCCACACCTTGCCGATGTCGAGCCCGACGCGCGTGAGGAAGAGTTCTTGCAGCTCGGTGACCCGCTCG
ATGTGGCGGTCCGGATCGACGGTGTGGCGCGTGGCGGGGTAGTCGGCGAACGCGGCGGCGAGGGTGCGTA
CGGCCCTGGGGACGTCGTCGCGGGTGGCGAGGCGCACCGTGGGCTTGTACTCGGTCATGGTTGTGGCCAT
ATTATCATCGTGTTTTTCAAAGGAAAACCACGTCCCCGTGGTTCGGGGGGCCTAGACGTTTTTTTAACCT
CGACTAAACACATGTAAAGCATGTGCACCGAGGCCCCAGATCAGATCCCATACAATGGGGTACCTTCTGG
GCATCCTTCAGCCCCTTGTTGAATACGCTTGAGGAGAGCCATTTGACTCTTTCCACAACTATCCAACTCA
CAACGTGGCACTGGGGTTGTGCCGCCTTTGCAGGTGTATCTTATACACGTGGCTTTTGGCCGCAGAGGCA
CCTGTCGCCAGGTGGGGGGTTCCGCTGCCTGCAAA
Features (pLannotate 1.2.2; 28 found; start..end, strand, type, name):
    267..291     +  protein_bind   attB2: mutant version of attB; recombination site for the Gateway® BP reaction BP Clonase™
    293..1042    -  CDS            LGALS3 (sequence partly withheld): LEG3_HUMAN - Also known as MAC2. Experimental evidence at protein level: Swiss-Prot protein existence level 1. Galactose-specific lectin which binds IgE. May mediate with the alpha-3, beta-1 integrin the stimulation by CSPG4 of endothelial cells migration. Together with DMBT1, required for terminal differentiation of columnar epithelial cells during early embryogenesis (By similarity). In the nucleus: acts as a pre-mRNA splicing factor. Involved in acute inflammatory responses including neutrophil activation and adhesion, chemoattraction of monocytes macrophages, opsonization of apoptotic neut
   1048..1065    -  protein_bind   attB1 (fragment): mutant version of attB; core recombination site for the Gateway® BP reaction BP Clonase™
   1082..1747    -  CDS            mKeima: mKeima is a basic (constitutively fluorescent) long stokes shift fluorescent protein published in 2006, derived from Montipora sp. 20. It has high acid sensitivity.
   1850..2053    -  promoter       CMV promoter: human cytomegalovirus (CMV) immediate early promoter
   2054..2357    -  enhancer       CMV enhancer: human cytomegalovirus immediate early enhancer
   2409..2526    -  misc_feature   cPPT/CTS: central polypurine tract and central termination sequence of HIV-1
   2575..2675    -  CDS            Rev (fragment): human immunodeficiency virus 1 (HIV-1) Rev protein; rev; enhances nuclear export of unspliced and incompletely spliced viral mRNAs
   3052..3285    -  misc_feature   RRE: The Rev response element (RRE) of HIV-1 allows for Rev-dependent mRNA export from the nucleus to the cytoplasm.
   3460..3798    -  CDS            HIV-1 gag (fragment): gag protein from human immunodeficiency virus 1; gag
   3782..3907    -  misc_feature   HIV-1 Ψ: packaging signal of human immunodeficiency virus type 1
   3954..4211    -  LTR            5' LTR (truncated): truncated 5' long terminal repeat (LTR) from HIV-1
   4259..4588    -  CDS            nef (fragment): NEF_HV1BR - Experimental evidence at protein level: Swiss-Prot protein existence level 1. Extracellular Nef protein targets CD4(+) T-lymphocytes for apoptosis by interacting with CXCR4 surface receptors (PubMed:14990729). From Human immunodeficiency virus type 1 group M subtype B (isolate BRU/LAI) (HIV-1).
   4755..4838    -  polyA_signal   SV40 poly(A) signal (fragment): SV40 polyadenylation signal
   4872..4888    -  protein_bind   lac operator: The lac repressor binds to the lac operator to inhibit transcription in E. coli. This inhibition can be relieved by adding lactose or isopropyl-β-D-thiogalactopyranoside (IPTG). lac repressor encoded by lacI
   4896..4926    -  promoter       lac promoter: promoter for the E. coli lac operon
   4941..4962    -  protein_bind   CAP binding site: CAP binding activates transcription in the presence of cAMP. E. coli catabolite activator protein
   4975..5012    -  CDS            lacI (fragment): lac repressor; lacI; The lac repressor binds to the lac operator to inhibit transcription in E. coli. This inhibition can be relieved by adding lactose or isopropyl-β-D-thiogalactopyranoside (IPTG).
   5037..5130    -  rep_origin     SV40 ori (fragment): SV40 origin of replication
   5136..5190    -  CDS            lacI (fragment): lac repressor; lacI; The lac repressor binds to the lac operator to inhibit transcription in E. coli. This inhibition can be relieved by adding lactose or isopropyl-β-D-thiogalactopyranoside (IPTG).
   5373..5961    -  rep_origin     ori: high-copy-number ColE1/pMB1/pBR322/pUC origin of replication
   6132..6992    -  CDS            AmpR: β-lactamase; bla; confers resistance to ampicillin, carbenicillin, and related antibiotics
   6993..7097    -  promoter       AmpR promoter: bla
   7302..7535    -  LTR            3' LTR (ΔU3): self-inactivating 3' long terminal repeat (LTR) from HIV-1
   7537..7602    -  CDS            nef (fragment): NEF_HV1Z2 - Experimental evidence at protein level: Swiss-Prot protein existence level 1. Extracellular Nef protein targets CD4(+) T-lymphocytes for apoptosis by interacting with CXCR4 surface receptors. From Human immunodeficiency virus type 1 group M subtype D (isolate Z2/CDC-Z34) (HIV-1).
   7610..8198    -  misc_feature   WPRE: woodchuck hepatitis virus posttranscriptional regulatory element
   8215..8814    -  CDS            PuroR: puromycin N-acetyltransferase; pac from Streptomyces alboniger; confers resistance to puromycin
   8828..149     -  misc_feature   IRES (across the origin): internal ribosome entry site (IRES) of the encephalomyocarditis virus (EMCV)
