[The description below was written by a language model from this plasmid's Addgene catalogue record and pLannotate feature annotations shown in this document.]
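Description:
pHAGE-mKeima-LGALS3 is an HIV-1-based lentiviral transfer vector built on the pHAGE-mKeima backbone, carrying human LGALS3 (galectin-3) fused at its N-terminus to the fluorescent protein mKeima. It is propagated in E. coli through a high-copy ColE1/pUC-type origin with ampicillin selection (AmpR). The viral portion contains a truncated 5' LTR, the Ψ packaging signal with an adjoining gag fragment, the Rev response element, the cPPT/CTS, a WPRE and a self-inactivating ΔU3 3' LTR. These elements allow the genome to be packaged when helper functions are supplied in trans, and leave the integrated provirus without LTR promoter activity. Fragments of nef, Rev, lacI and SV40 sequences annotated in the table are backbone remnants.

The expression cassette is driven by the CMV enhancer/promoter. mKeima lies upstream, followed by an attB1 fragment, the LGALS3 coding sequence and attB2, consistent with the recorded Gateway cloning of the insert into the destination vector. Downstream, an EMCV IRES links a puromycin N-acetyltransferase gene to the same transcript, so transduced mammalian cells can be selected with puromycin, and the WPRE enhances transcript expression.

The fusion, termed Lyso-Keima, is intended for quantitative assessment of lysophagic flux. Galectin-3 is a galactose-binding lectin, widely used as a marker that accumulates on ruptured lysosomes by binding exposed luminal glycans. mKeima is a long Stokes shift protein whose excitation properties are sensitive to acidity. Delivery of the tagged, damaged lysosomes to an acidic lysosomal compartment by autophagy should therefore produce a readable change in the mKeima signal, reporting on the turnover of damaged lysosomes.
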