Addgene plasmid #175780: pHAGE-mKeima-LGALS3
Purpose: Lentiviral vector expressing N-terminally tagged mKeima-LGALS3 (Lyso-Keima), for quantitative assessment of lysophagic flux
Depositing lab: Wade Harper. Depositing organization: Harvard Medical School. Publication: Quantitative proteomics reveals the selectivity of ubiquitin-binding autophagy receptors in the turnover of damaged lysosomes by lysophagy. Eapen VV, Swarup S, Hoyer MJ, Paulo JA, Harper JW. eLife. 2021 Sep 29;10. pii: 72328. doi: 10.7554/eLife.72328. PubMed 34585663.
Backbone
  Vector backbone: pHAGE-mKeima
  Vector type: Lentiviral
Growth in bacteria
  Bacterial resistance: Ampicillin, 100 μg/mL
  Growth temperature: 37°C
  Growth strain: NEB Stable
  Copy number: Unknown
Gene/Insert
  Gene/Insert name: LGALS3
  Species: H. sapiens (human)
  Entrez Gene: LGALS3 (a.k.a. CBP35, GAL3, GALBP, GALIG, L31, LGALS2, MAC2)
  Cloning method: Gateway Cloning
Terms and licenses: Academic/Nonprofit Terms; Industry Terms: Not Available to Industry
How to cite: pHAGE-mKeima-LGALS3 was a gift from Wade Harper (Addgene plasmid # 175780 ; http://n2t.net/addgene:175780 ; RRID:Addgene_175780)
